Addgene plasmid #197734: pMC-6-StayGold-9
Purpose: Phytobrick (MoClo) Level 0 Part
Depositing lab: Daniel Voytas. Depositing organization: University of Minnesota. Publication: An extensible vector toolkit and parts library for advanced engineering of plant genomes. Chamness JC, Kumar J, Cruz AJ, Rhuby E, Holum MJ, Cody JP, Tibebu R, Gamo ME, Starker CG, Zhang F, Voytas DF. Plant Genome. 2023 Mar 9:e20312. doi: 10.1002/tpg2.20312. PubMed 36896468.
Backbone
  Vector backbone: pMC-6-ccdB-9
  Backbone manufacturer: Self-made
  Vector type: Plant Expression
Growth in bacteria
  Bacterial resistance: Spectinomycin, 50 μg/mL
  Growth temperature: 37°C
  Growth strain: DH5alpha
  Copy number: High Copy
Gene/Insert
  Gene/Insert name: StayGold GFP
  Species: Cytaeis uchidae
  Insert size (bp): 654
  Cloning method: Restriction Enzyme; 5′ cloning site Unknown (unknown if destroyed)
Terms and licenses: Academic/Nonprofit Terms; Industry Terms: Not Available to Industry
Depositor comments: Please visit https://doi.org/10.1101/2022.10.15.511792 for bioRxiv preprint.
How to cite: pMC-6-StayGold-9 was a gift from Daniel Voytas (Addgene plasmid # 197734 ; http://n2t.net/addgene:197734 ; RRID:Addgene_197734)
