[The description below was written by a language model from this plasmid's Addgene catalogue record and pLannotate feature annotations shown in this document.]
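Description:
pMC-6-StayGold-9 is a Level 0 Phytobrick (MoClo) part plasmid from a modular vector toolkit and parts library built for plant genome engineering. It is catalogued as a plant expression vector, but at about 2.9 kb it is a small bacterial storage plasmid that holds a single standardized part rather than a complete expression unit. It derives from the self-made pMC-6-ccdB-9 backbone. The backbone name suggests that a ccdB counter-selection cassette occupies the part position until an insert replaces it, although the record does not describe that step. The "6" and "9" in the name presumably mark the flanking positions or overhangs that define the part's slot in the assembly syntax, but the record does not spell this out.

Propagation in E. coli relies on a high-copy ColE1/pUC-type origin. Selection is with spectinomycin, conferred by an aadA gene that appears to be driven by the annotated AmpR (bla) promoter upstream. The short integrase, gentamicin acetyltransferase, lacI and RSF origin fragments in the feature table are most likely non-functional remnants carried along with the resistance cassette and backbone.

The payload is a 654 bp coding sequence for StayGold, a green fluorescent protein from the jellyfish Cytaeis uchidae known for its high photostability. The automated annotation did not detect it, so it probably lies in the unannotated stretch between the lacI fragment and the AmpR promoter. No promoter or terminator for plant expression is annotated, and none would be expected in a Level 0 part. The cloning sites are recorded as unknown. The part is meant to be combined with other library modules, by Golden Gate-style assembly, into higher-level constructs that use StayGold as a reporter or fusion tag in plants.
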