Features (pLannotate 1.2.2; 7 found; start..end, strand, type, name):
      1..23      +  rep_origin     RSF ori (fragment): Plasmids containing the RSF 1030 origin of replication can be propagated in E. coli cells that contain additional plasmids with compatible origins.
     25..74      +  CDS            lacI (fragment): lac repressor; lacI; The lac repressor binds to the lac operator to inhibit transcription in E. coli. This inhibition can be relieved by adding lactose or isopropyl-β-D-thiogalactopyranoside (IPTG).
    870..974     +  promoter       AmpR promoter: bla
    965..1045    -  CDS            int (fragment): INT2_ECOLX - Protein inferred from homology: Swiss-Prot protein existence level 3. Putative integrase believed to be involved in the insertion of antibiotic resistance genes into plasmids and transposons. From Escherichia coli.
   1133..1189    +  CDS            GmR (fragment): gentamycin acetyltransferase; aacC1; confers resistance to gentamycin
   1196..1984    +  CDS            aadA: S3AD_ECOLX - Experimental evidence at protein level: Swiss-Prot protein existence level 1. Mediates bacterial resistance to the antibiotics streptomycin and spectinomycin. From Escherichia coli.
   2158..2746    +  rep_origin     ori: high-copy-number ColE1/pMB1/pBR322/pUC origin of replication
>Addgene plasmid #197734 | pMC-6-StayGold-9 | addgene full sequence | sequence record 437333 | Addgene NGS Result
GTCAGTGAGCGAGGAAGCGGAAGAGCGCCCAATACGCAAACCGCCTCTCCCCGCGCGTTGGCCGATTCAT
TAATCACTCTGTGGTCTCAAATGGCCTCTACTCCATTCAAATTCCAGTTGAAAGGAACTATTAATGGTAA
GTCTTTCACTGTGGAAGGTGAAGGAGAGGGAAATTCTCACGAAGGTAGTCATAAGGGAAAGTACGTTTGT
ACAAGCGGAAAACTGCCTATGTCATGGGCAGCTCTTGGTACATCTTTTGGTTATGGAATGAAGTACTACA
CTAAATATCCTTCTGGTCTTAAGAATTGGTTTCATGAAGTGATGCCAGAGGGCTTCACTTATGATAGGCA
TATCCAATATAAGGGAGATGGATCAATTCACGCTAAGCACCAACACTTTATGAAGAATGGAACTTATCAT
AACATAGTTGAATTTACTGGTCAAGATTTTAAAGAGAACTCTCCTGTTCTTACAGGAGATATGAATGTTT
CACTTCCTAATGAGGTGCAGCATATCCCAAGAGATGATGGAGTGGAATGTCCAGTGACACTGCTTTACCC
TTTGTTGTCTGATAAGTCAAAGTGTGTTGAGGCCTACCAGAACACTATCATTAAGCCACTGCATAATCAA
CCAGCTCCTGATGTTCCCTATCACTGGATTAGGAAGCAATATACTCAGTCTAAGGATGATACAGAAGAGA
GAGATCATATCATTCAGAGCGAAACTCTTGAGGCACATTTGTGAGCTTTGAGACCACGAAGTGGCTCTTC
AGTGGACGAAAGGGCCTCGTGATACGCCTATTTTTATAGGTTAATGTCATGATAATAATGGTTTCTTAGA
CGTCAGGTGGCACTTTTCGGGGAAATGTGCGCGGAACCCCTATTTGTTTATTTTTCTAAATACATTCAAA
TATGTATCCGCTCATGAGACAATAACCCTGATAAATGCTTCAATAATATTGAAAAAGGAAGAGTATGCGC
TCACGCAACTGGTCCAGAACCTTGACCGAACGCAGCGGTGGTAACGGCGCAGTGGCGGTTTTCATGGCTT
GTTATGACTGTTTTTTTTTGGGGTACAGTCTATGCCTCGGGCATCCAAGCAGCAAGCGCGTTACGCCGTG
GGTCGATGTTTGATGTTATGGAGCAGCAACGATGTTACGCAGCAGGGCAGTCGCCCTAAAACAAAGTTAA
ACATCATGAGGGAAGCGGTGATCGCCGAAGTATCGACTCAACTATCAGAGGTAGTTGGCGTCATCGAGCG
CCATCTCGAACCGACGTTGCTGGCCGTACATTTGTACGGCTCCGCAGTGGATGGCGGCCTGAAGCCACAC
AGCGATATTGATTTGCTGGTTACGGTGACCGTAAGGCTTGATGAAACAACGCGGCGAGCTTTGATCAACG
ACCTTTTGGAAACTTCGGCTTCCCCTGGAGAGAGCGAGATTCTCCGCGCTGTAGAAGTCACCATTGTTGT
GCACGACGACATCATTCCGTGGCGTTATCCAGCTAAGCGCGAACTGCAATTTGGAGAATGGCAGCGCAAT
GACATTCTTGCAGGTATCTTCGAGCCAGCCACGATCGACATTGATCTGGCTATCTTGCTGACAAAAGCAA
GAGAACATAGCGTTGCCTTGGTAGGTCCAGCGGCGGAGGAACTCTTTGATCCGGTTCCTGAACAGGATCT
ATTTGAGGCGCTAAATGAAACCTTAACGCTATGGAACTCGCCGCCCGACTGGGCTGGCGATGAGCGAAAT
GTAGTGCTTACGTTGTCCCGCATTTGGTACAGCGCAGTAACCGGCAAAATCGCGCCGAAGGATGTCGCTG
CCGACTGGGCAATGGAGCGCCTGCCGGCCCAGTATCAGCCCGTCATACTTGAAGCTAGACAGGCTTATCT
TGGACAAGAAGAAGATCGCTTGGCCTCGCGCGCAGATCAGTTGGAAGAATTTGTCCATTACGTAAAAGGC
GAGATCACCAAGGTAGTCGGCAAATAACTGTCAGACCAAGTTTACTCATATATACTTTAGATTGATTTAA
AACTTCATTTTTAATTTAAAAGGATCTAGGTGAAGATCCTTTTTGATAATCTCATGACCAAAATCCCTTA
ACGTGAGTTTTCGTTCCACTGAGCGTCAGACCCCGTAGAAAAGATCAAAGGATCTTCTTGAGATCCTTTT
TTTCTGCGCGTAATCTGCTGCTTGCAAACAAAAAAACCACCGCTACCAGCGGTGGTTTGTTTGCCGGATC
AAGAGCTACCAACTCTTTTTCCGAAGGTAACTGGCTTCAGCAGAGCGCAGATACCAAATACTGTTCTTCT
AGTGTAGCCGTAGTTAGGCCACCACTTCAAGAACTCTGTAGCACCGCCTACATACCTCGCTCTGCTAATC
CTGTTACCAGTGGCTGCTGCCAGTGGCGATAAGTCGTGTCTTACCGGGTTGGACTCAAGACGATAGTTAC
CGGATAAGGCGCAGCGGTCGGGCTGAACGGGGGGTTCGTGCACACAGCCCAGCTTGGAGCGAACGACCTA
CACCGAACTGAGATACCTACAGCGTGAGCTATGAGAAAGCGCCACGCTTCCCGAAGGGAGAAAGGCGGAC
AGGTATCCGGTAAGCGGCAGGGTCGGAACAGGAGAGCGCACGAGGGAGCTTCCAGGGGGAAACGCCTGGT
ATCTTTATAGTCCTGTCGGGTTTCGCCACCTCTGACTTGAGCGTCGATTTTTGTGATGCTCGTCAGGGGG
GCGGAGCCTATGGAAAAACGCCAGCAACGCGGCCTTTTTACGGTTCCTGGCCTTTTGCTGGCCTTTTGCT
CACATGTTCTTTCCTGCGTTATCCCCTGATTCTGTGGATAACCGTATTACCGCCTTTGAGTGAGCTGATA
CCGCTCGCCGCAGCCGAACGACCGAGCGCAGCGA
